>Addgene plasmid #188118 | pMXS-IRES-BLAST EGFP-flag-CAD | addgene full sequence | sequence record 369030 | Addgene Partial NGS Result
GCGAGACGGCACCTTTAACCGAGACCTCATCACCCAGGTTAAGATCAAGGTCTTTTCACCTGGCCCGCAT
GGACACCCAGACCAGGTCCCCTACATCGTGACCTGGGAAGCCTTGGCTTTTGACCCCCCTCCCTGGGTCA
AGCCCTTTGTACACCCTAAGCCTCCGCCTCCTCTTCCTCCATCCGCCCCGTCTCTCCCCCTTGAACCTCC
TCGTTCGACCCCGCCTCGATCCTCCCTTTATCCAGCCCTCACTCCTTCTCTAGGCGCCCCCATATGGCCA
TATGAGATCTTATATGGGGCACCCCCGCCCCTTGTAAACTTCCCTGACCCTGACATGACAAGAGTTACTA
ACAGCCCCTCTCTCCAAGCTCACTTACAGGCTCTCTACTTAGTCCAGCACGAAGTCTGGAGACCTCTGGC
GGCAGCCTACCAAGAACAACTGGACCGACCGGTGGTACCTCACCCTTACCGAGTCGGCGACACAGTGTGG
GTCCGCCGACACCAGACTAAGAACCTAGAACCTCGCTGGAAAGGACCTTACACAGTCCTGCTGACCACCC
CCACCGCCCTCAAAGTAGACGGCATCGCAGCTTGGATACACGCCGCCCACGTGAAGGCTGCCGACCCCGG
GGGTGGACCATCCTCTAGACTGCCGGATCTAGCTAGTTAATTAAGGATCCATGGTGAGCAAGGGCGAGGA
GCTGTTCACCGGGGTGGTGCCCATCCTGGTCGAGCTGGACGGCGACGTAAACGGCCACAAGTTCAGCGTG
TCTGGCGAGGGCGAGGGCGATGCCACCTACGGCAAGCTGACCCTGAAGTTCATCTGCACCACCGGCAAGC
TGCCCGTGCCCTGGCCCACCCTCGTGACCACCCTGACCTACGGCGTGCAGTGCTTCAGCCGCTACCCCGA
CCACATGAAGCAGCACGACTTCTTCAAGTCCGCCATGCCCGAAGGCTACGTCCAGGAGCGCACCATCTTC
TTCAAGGACGACGGCAACTACAAGACCCGCGCCGAGGTGAAGTTCGAGGGCGACACCCTGGTGAACCGCA
TCGAGCTGAAGGGCATCGACTTCAAGGAGGACGGCAACATCCTGGGGCACAAGCTGGAGTACAACTACAA
CAGCCACAACGTCTATATCATGGCCGACAAGCAGAAGAACGGCATCAAGGCGAACTTCAAGATCCGCCAC
AACATCGAGGACGGCAGCGTGCAGCTCGCCGACCACTACCAGCAGAACACCCCCATCGGCGACGGCCCCG
TGCTGCTGCCCGACAACCACTACCTGAGCACCCAGTCCGCCCTGAGCAAAGACCCCAACGAGAAGCGCGA
TCACATGGTCCTGCTGGAGTTCGTGACCGCCGCCGGGATCACTCTCGGCATGGACGAGCTGTACAAGGCG
GCCCTAGTGTTGGAGGACGGGTCGGTCCTGCGGGGCCAGCCCTTTGGGGCCGCCGTGTCGACTGCCGGGG
AAGTGGTGTTTCAAACCGGCATGGTCGGCTACCCCGAGGCCCTCACTGATCCCTCCTACAAGGCACAGAT
CTTAGTGCTCACCTATCCTCTGATCGGCAACTATGGCATCCCCCCAGATGAAATGGATGAGTTCGGTCTC
TGCAAGTGGTTTGAATCCTCGGGCATCCACGTAGCAGCACTGGTAGTGGGAGAGTGCTGTCCTACTCCCA
GCCACTGGAGTGCCACCCGCACCCTGCATGAGTGGCTGCAGCAGCATGGCATCCCTGGCTTGCAAGGAGT
AGACACTCGGGAGCTGACCAAGAAGTTGCGGGAACAGGGGTCTCTGCTGGGGAAGCTGGTCCAGAATGGA
ACAGAACCTTCAAGTCTGCCATTCTTGGACCCCAATGCCCGCCCCCTGGTACCAGAGGTCTCCATTAAGA
CTCCACGGGTATTCAATACAGGGGGTGCCCCTCGGATCCTTGCTTTGGACTGTGGCCTCAAGTATAATCA
GATCCGATGCCTCTGCCAGCGTGGGGCTGAGGTCACTGTGGTACCCTGGGACCATGCACTAGACAGCCAA
GAGTATGAGGGTCTCTTCTTAAGTAATGGGCCTGGTGACCCTGCCTCCTATCCCAGTGTCGTATCCACAC
TGAGCCGTGTTTTATCTGAGCCTAATCCCCGACCTGTCTTTGGGATCTGCCTGGGACACCAGCTATTGGC
CTTAGCCATTGGGGCCAAGACTTACAAGATGAGATATGGGAACCGAGGCCATAACCAGCCCTGCTTGTTG
GTGGGCTCTGGGCGCTGCTTTCTGACATCCCAGAACCATGGGTTTGCTGTGGAGACAGACTCACTGCCAG
CAGACTGGGCTCCTCTCTTCACCAACGCCAATGATGGTTCCAATGAAGGCATTGTGCACAACAGCTTGCC
TTTCTTCAGTGTCCAGTTTCACCCAGAGCACCAAGCTGGCCCTTCAGATATGGAACTGCTTTTCGATATC
TTTCTGGAAACTGTGAAAGAGGCCACAGCTGGGAACCCTGGGGGCCAGACAGTTAGAGAGCGGCTGACTG
AGCGCCTCTGTCCCCCTGGGATTCCCACTCCCGGCTCTGGACTTCCACCACCACGAAAGGTTCTGATCCT
GGGCTCAGGGGGCCTCTCCATTGGCCAAGCTGGAGAATTTGACTACTCGGGCTCTCAGGCAATTAAGGCC
CTGAAGGAGGAAAACATCCAGACGTTGCTGATCAACCCCAATATTGCCACAGTGCAGACCTCCCAGGGGC
TGGCCGACAAGGTCTATTTTCTTCCCATAACACCTCATTATGTAACCCAGGTGATACGTAATGAACGCCC
CGATGGTGTGTTACTGACTTTTGGGGGCCAGACTGCTCTGAACTGTGGTGTGGAGCTGACCAAGGCCGGG
GTGCTGGCTCGGTATGGGGTCCGGGTCCTGGGCACACCAGTGGAGACCATTGAGCTGACCGAGGATCGAC
GGGCCTTTGCTGCCAGAATGGCAGAGATCGGAGAGCATGTGGCCCCGAGCGAGGCAGCAAATTCTCTTGA
ACAGGCCCAGGCAGCCGCTGAACGGCTGGGGTACCCTGTGCTAGTGCGTGCAGCCTTTGCCCTGGGTGGC
CTGGGCTCTGGCTTTGCCTCTAACAGGGAGGAGCTCTCTGCTCTCGTGGCCCCAGCTTTTGCCCATACCA
GCCAAGTGCTAGTAGACAAGTCTCTGAAGGGATGGAAGGAGATTGAGTACGAGGTGGTGAGAGACGCCTA
TGGCAACTGTGTCACGGTGTGTAACATGGAGAACTTGGACCCACTGGGCATCCACACTGGTGAGTCCATA
GTGGTGGCCCCTAGCCAGACACTGAATGACAGGGAGTATCAGCTCCTGAGGCAGACAGCTATCAAGGTGA
CCCAGCACCTGGGAATTGTTGGGGAGTGCAATGTGCAGTATGCCTTGAACCCTGAGTCTGAGCAGTATTA
CATCATTGAAGTGAATGCCAGGCTCTCTCGCAGCTCTGCCCTGGCCAGTAAGGCCACAGGTTATCCACTG
GCTTATGTGGCAGCCAAGCTAGCATTGGGCATCCCTTTGCCTGAGCTCAGGAACTCTGTGACAGGGGGTA
CAGCAGCCTTTGAACCCAGCGTGGATTATTGTGTGGTGAAGATTCCTCGATGGGACCTTAGCAAGTTCCT
GCGAGTCAGCACAAAGATTGGGAGCTGCATGAAGAGCGTTGGTGAAGTCATGGGCATTGGGCGTTCATTT
GAGGAGGCCTTCCAGAAGGCCCTGCGCATGGTGGATGAGAACTGTGTGGGCTTTGATCACACAGTGAAAC
CAGTCAGCGATATGGAGTTGGAGACTCCAACAGATAAGCGGATTTTTGTGGTGGCAGCTGCTTTGTGGGC
TGGTTATTCAGTGGACCGCCTGTATGAGCTCACACGCATCGACCGCTGGTTCCTGCACCGAATGAAGCGT
ATCATCGCACATGCCCAGCTGCTAGAACAACACCGTGGACAGCCTTTGCCGCCAGACCTGCTGCAACAGG
CCAAGTGTCTTGGCTTCTCAGACAAACAGATTGCCCTTGCAGTTCTGAGCACAGAGCTGGCTGTTCGCAA
GCTGCGTCAGGAACTGGGGATCTGTCCAGCAGTGAAACAGATTGACACAGTTGCAGCTGAGTGGCCAGCC
CAGACAAATTACCTATACCTAACGTATTGGGGCACCACCCATGACCTCACCTTTCGAACACCTCATGTCC
TAGTCCTTGGCTCTGGCGTCTACCGTATTGGCTCTAGCGTTGAATTTGACTGGTGTGCTGTAGGCTGCAT
CCAGCAGCTCCGAAAGATGGGATATAAGACCATCATGGTGAACTATAACCCAGAGACAGTCAGCACCGAC
TATGACATGTGTGATCGACTCTACTTTGATGAGATCTCTTTTGAGGTGGTGATGGACATCTATGAGCTCG
AGAACCCTGAAGGTGTGATCCTATCCATGGGTGGACAGCTGCCCAACAACATGGCCATGGCGTTGCATCG
GCAGCAGTGCCGGGTGCTGGGCACCTCCCCTGAAGCCATTGACTCGGCTGAGAACCGTTTCAAGTTTTCC
CGGCTCCTTGACACCATTGGTATCAGCCAGCCTCAGTGGAGGGAGCTCAGTGACCTCGAGTCTGCTCGCC
AATTCTGCCAGACCGTGGGGTACCCCTGTGTGGTGCGCCCCTCCTATGTGCTGAGCGGTGCTGCTATGAA
TGTGGCCTACACGGATGGAGACCTGGAGCGCTTCCTGAGCAGCGCAGCAGCCGTCTCCAAAGAGCATCCC
GTGGTCATCTCCAAGTTCATCCAGGAGGCTAAGGAGATTGACGTGGATGCCGTGGCCTCTGATGGTGTGG
TGGCAGCCATCGCCATCTCTGAGCATGTGGAGAATGCAGGTGTGCATTCAGGTGATGCGACGCTGGTGAC
CCCCCCACAAGATATCACTGCCAAAACCCTGGAGCGGATCAAAGCCATTGTGCATGCTGTGGGCCAGGAG
CTACAGGTCACAGGACCCTTCAATCTGCAGCTCATTGCCAAGGATGACCAGCTGAAAGTTATTGAATGCA
ACGTACGTGTCTCTCGCTCCTTCCCCTTCGTTTCCAAGACACTGGGTGTGGACCTAGTAGCCTTGGCCAC
GCGGGTCATCATGGGGGAAGAAGTGGAACCTGTGGGGCTAATGACTGGTTCTGGAGTTGTGGGAGTAAAG
GTGCCTCAGTTCTCCTTCTCCCGCTTGGCGGGTGCTGACGTGGTGTTGGGTGTGGAAATGACCAGTACTG
GGGAGGTGGCCGGCTTTGGGGAGAGCCGCTGTGAGGCATACCTCAAGGCCATGCTAAGCACTGGCTTTAA
GATCCCCAAGAAGAATATCCTGCTGACCATTGGCAGCTATAAGAACAAAAGCGAGCTGCTCCCAACTGTG
CGGCTACTGGAGAGCCTGGGCTACAGCCTCTATGCCAGTCTCGGCACAGCTGACTTCTACACTGAGCATG
GCGTCAAGGTAACAGCTGTGGACTGGCACTTTGAGGAGGCTGTGGATGGTGAGTGCCCACCACAGCGGAG
CATCCTGGAGCAGCTAGCTGAGAAAAACTTTGAGCTGGTGATTAACCTGTCAATGCGTGGAGCTGGGGGC
CGGCGTCTCTCTTCCTTTGTCACCAAGGGCTACCGCACCCGACGCTTGGCCGCTGACTTCTCCGTGCCCC
TAATCATCGATATCAAGTGCACCAAACTCTTTGTGGAGGCCCTAGGCCAGATCGGGCCAGCCCCTCCTTT
GAAGGTGCATGTTGACTGTATGACCTCCCAAAAGCTTGTGCGACTGCCGGGATTGATTGATGTCCATGTG
CACCTGCGGGAACCAGGTGGGACACATAAGGAGGACTTTGCTTCAGGCACAGCCGCTGCCCTGGCTGGGG
GTATCACCATGGTGTGTGCCATGCCTAATACCCGGCCCCCCATCATTGACGCCCCTGCTCTGGCCCTGGC
CCAGAAGCTGGCAGAGGCTGGCGCCCGGTGCGACTTTGCGCTATTCCTTGGGGCCTCGTCTGAAAATGCA
GGAACCTTGGGCACCGTGGCCGGGTCTGCAGCCGGGCTGAAGCTTTACCTCAATGAGACCTTCTCTGAGC
TGCGGCTGGACAGCGTGGTCCAGTGGATGGAGCATTTCGAGACATGGCCCTCCCACCTCCCCATTGTGGC
TCACGCGGAGCAGCAAACCGTGGCTGCTGTCCTCATGGTGGCTCAGCTCACTCAGCGCTCAGTGCACATA
TGTCACGTGGCACGGAAGGAGGAGATCCTGCTAATTAAAGCTGCAAAGGCACGGGGCTTGCCAGTGACCT
GCGAGGTGGCTCCCCACCACCTGTTCCTAAGCCATGATGACCTGGAGCGCCTGGGGCCTGGGAAGGGGGA
GGTCCGGCCTGAGCTTGGCTCCCGCCAGGATGTGGAAGCCCTGTGGGAGAACATGGCTGTCATCGACTGC
TTTGCCTCAGACCATGCTCCCCATACCTTGGAGGAGAAGTGTGGGTCCAGGCCCCCACCTGGGTTCCCAG
GGTTAGAGACCATGCTGCCACTACTCCTGACGGCTGTAAGCGAGGGCCGGCTCAGCCTGGACGACCTGCT
GCAGCGATTGCACCACAATCCTCGGCGCATCTTTCACCTGCCTCCGCAGGAGGACACCTATGTGGAGGTG
GATCTGGAGCATGAGTGGACAATTCCCAGCCACATGCCCTTCTCCAAGGCCCACTGGACACCTTTTGAAG
GGCAGAAAGTGAAGGGCACCGTCCGCCGTGTGGTCCTGCGAGGGGAGGTTGCCTATATCGATGGGCAGGT
TCTGGTACCCCCGGGCTATGGACAGGATGTACGGAAGTGGCCACAGGGGGCTGTTCCTCAGCTCCCACCC
TCAGCCCCTGCCACTAGTGAGATGACCACGACACCTGAAAGACCCCGCCGTGGCATCCCAGGGCTTCCTG
ATGGCCGCTTCCATCTGCCGCCCCGAATCCATCGAGCCTCCGACCCAGGTTTGCCAGCTGAGGAGCCAAA
GGAGAAGTCCTCTCGGAAGGTAGCCGAGCCAGAGCTGATGGGAACCCCTGATGGCACCTGCTACCCTCCA
CCACCAGTACCGAGACAGGCATCTCCCCAGAACCTGGGGACCCCTGGCTTGCTGCACCCCCAGACCTCAC
CCCTGCTGCACTCATTAGTGGGCCAACATATCCTGTCCGTCCAGCAGTTCACCAAGGATCAGATGTCTCA
CCTGTTCAATGTGGCACACACACTGCGTATGATGGTGCAGAAGGAGCGGAGCCTCGACATCCTGAAGGGG
AAGGTCATGGCCTCCATGTTCTATGAAGTGAGCACACGGACCAGCAGCTCCTTTGCAGCAGCCATGGCCC
GGCTGGGAGGTGCTGTGCTCAGCTTCTCGGAAGCCACATCGTCCGTCCAGAAGGGCGAATCCCTGGCTGA
CTCCGTGCAGACCATGAGCTGCTATGCCGACGTCGTCGTGCTCCGGCACCCCCAGCCTGGAGCAGTGGAG
CTGGCCGCCAAGCACTGCCGGAGGCCAGTGATCAATGCTGGGGATGGGGTCGGAGAGCACCCCACCCAGG
CCCTGCTGGACATCTTCACCATCCGTGAGGAGCTGGGAACTGTCAATGGCATGACGATCACGATGGTGGG
TGACCTGAAGCACGGACGCACAGTACATTCCCTGGCCTGCCTGCTCACCCAGTATCGTGTCAGCCTGCGC
TACGTGGCACCTCCCAGCCTGCGCATGCCACCCACTGTGCGGGCCTTCGTGGCCTCCCGCGGCACCAAGC
AGGAGGAATTCGAGAGCATTGAGGAGGCGCTGCCTGACACTGATGTGCTCTACATGACTCGAATCCAGAA
GGAACGATTTGGCTCTACCCAGGAGTACGAAGCTTGCTTTGGTCAGTTCATCCTCACTCCCCACATCATG
ACCCGGGCCAAGAAGAAGATGGTGGTGATGCACCCGATGCCCCGTGTCAACGAGATAAGCGTGGAAGTGG
ACTCGGATCCCCGCGCAGCCTACTTCCGCCAGGCTGAGAACGGCATGTACATCCGCATGGCTCTGTTAGC
CACCGTGCTGGGCCGTTTCGACTACAAAGACGATGACGACAAGTAGGAATTCCTGCAGGCCTCGAGGGCC
GGCGCGCCGCGGCCGCTACGTAAATTCNNNNCCCCCCTAACGTTACTGGCCGAAGCCGCTTGGAATAAGG
CCGGTGTGCGTTTGTCTATATGTTATTTTCCACCATATTGCCGTCTTTTGGCAATGTGAGGGCCCGGAAA
CCTGGCCCTGTCTTCTTGACGAGCATTCCTAGGGGTCTTTCCCCTCTCGCCAAAGGAATGCAAGGTCTGT
TGAATGTCGTGAAGGAAGCAGTTCCTCTGGAAGCTTCTTGAAGACAAACAACGTCTGTAGCGACCCTTTG
CAGGCAGCGGAACCCCCCACCTGGCGACAGGTGCCTCTGCGGCCAAAAGCCACGTGTATAAGATACACCT
GCAAAGGCGGCACAACCCCAGTGCCACGTTGTGAGTTGGATAGTTGTGGAAAGAGTCAAATGGCTCTCCT
CAAGCGTATTCAACAAGGGGCTGAAGGATGCCCAGAAGGTACCCCATTGTATGGGATCTGATCTGGGGCC
TCGGTGCACATGCTTTACATGTGTTTAGTCGAGGTTAAAAAAACGTCTAGGCCCCCCGAACCACGGGGAC
GTGGTTTTCCTTTGAAAAACACGATGATAATATGGCCACAACCATGGTTCCTTTGTCTCAAGAAGAATCC
ACCCTCATTGAAAGAGCAACGGCTACAATCAACAGCATCCCCATCTCTGAAGACTACAGCGTCGCCAGCG
CAGCTCTCTCTAGCGACGGCCGCATCTTCACTGGTGTCAATGTATATCATTTTACTGGGGGACCTTGTGC
AGAACTCGTGGTGCTGGGCACTGCTGCTGCTGCGGCAGCTGGCAACCTGACTTGTATCGTCGCGATCGGA
AATGAGAACAGGGGCATCTTGAGCCCCTGCGGACGGTGCCGACAGGTGCTTCTCGATCTGCATCCTGGGA
TCAAAGCCATAGTGAAGGACAGTGATGGACAGCCGACGGCAGTTGGGATTCGTGAATTGCTGCCCTCTGG
TTATGTGTGGGAGGGCTAAGTCGACGATAAAATAAAAGATTTTATTTAGTCTCCAGAAAAAGGGGGGAAT
GAAAGACCCCACCTGTAGGTTTGGCAAGCTAGCTTAAGTAACGCCATTTTGCAAGGCATGGAAAAATACA
TAACTGAGAATAGAGAAGTTCAGATCAAGGTCAGGAACAGATGGAACAGCTGAATATGGGCCAAACAGGA
TATCTGTGGTAAGCAGTTCCTGCCCCGGCTCAGGGCCAAGAACAGATGGAACAGCTGAATATGGGCCAAA
CAGGATATCTGTGGTAAGCAGTTCCTGCCCCGGCTCAGGGCCAAGAACAGATGGTCCCCAGATGCGGTCC
AGCCCTCAGCAGTTTCTAGAGAACCATCAGATGTTTCCAGGGTGCCCCAAGGACCTGAAATGACCCTGTG
CCTTATTTGAACTAACCAATCAGTTCGCTTCTCGCTTCTGTTCGCGCGCTTCTGCTCCCCGAGCTCAATA
AAAGAGCCCACAACCCCTCACTCGGGGCGCCAGTCCTCCGATTGACTGAGTCGCCCGGGTACCCGTGTAT
CCAATAAACCCTCTTGCAGTTGCATCCGACTTGTGGTCTCGCTGTTCCTTGGGAGGGTCTCCTCTGAGTG
ATTGACTACCCGTCAGCGGGGGTCTTTCACATGCAGCATGTATCAAAATTAATTTGGTTTTTTTTCTTAA
GTATTTACATTAAATGGCCATAGTTGCATTAATGAATCGGCCAACGCGCGGGGAGAGGCGGTTTGCGTAT
TGGGCGCTCTTCCGCTTCCTCGCTCACTGACTCGCTGCGCTCGGTCGTTCGGCTGCGGCGAGCGGTATCA
GCTCACTCAAAGGCGGTAATACGGTTATCCACAGAATCAGGGGATAACGCAGGAAAGAACATGTGAGCAA
AAGGCCAGCAAAAGGCCAGGAACCGTAAAAAGGCCGCGTTGCTGGCGTTTTTCCATAGGCTCCGCCCCCC
TGACGAGCATCACAAAAATCGACGCTCAAGTCAGAGGTGGCGAAACCCGACAGGACTATAAAGATACCAG
GCGTTTCCCCCTGGAAGCTCCCTCGTGCGCTCTCCTGTTCCGACCCTGCCGCTTACCGGATACCTGTCCG
CCTTTCTCCCTTCGGGAAGCGTGGCGCTTTCTCATAGCTCACGCTGTAGGTATCTCAGTTCGGTGTAGGT
CGTTCGCTCCAAGCTGGGCTGTGTGCACGAACCCCCCGTTCAGCCCGACCGCTGCGCCTTATCCGGTAAC
TATCGTCTTGAGTCCAACCCGGTAAGACACGACTTATCGCCACTGGCAGCAGCCACTGGTAACAGGATTA
GCAGAGCGAGGTATGTAGGCGGTGCTACAGAGTTCTTGAAGTGGTGGCCTAACTACGGCTACACTAGAAG
AACAGTATTTGGTATCTGCGCTCTGCTGAAGCCAGTTACCTTCGGAAAAAGAGTTGGTAGCTCTTGATCC
GGCAAACAAACCACCGCTGGTAGCGGTGGTTTTTTTGTTTGCAAGCAGCAGATTACGCGCAGAAAAAAAG
GATCTCAAGAAGATCCTTTGATCTTTTCTACGGGGTCTGACGCTCAGTGGAACGAAAACTCACGTTAAGG
GATTTTGGTCATGAGATTATCAAAAAGGATCTTCACCTAGATCCTTTTGCGGCCGGCCGCAAATCAATCT
AAAGTATATATGAGTAAACTTGGTCTGACAGTTACCAATGCTTAATCAGTGAGGCACCTATCTCAGCGAT
CTGTCTATTTCGTTCATCCATAGTTGCCTGACTCCCCGTCGTGTAGATAACTACGATACGGGAGGGCTTA
CCATCTGGCCCCAGTGCTGCAATGATACCGCGAGACCCACGCTCACCGGCTCCAGATTTATCAGCAATAA
ACCAGCCAGCCGGAAGGGCCGAGCGCAGAAGTGGTCCTGCAACTTTATCCGCCTCCATCCAGTCTATTAA
TTGTTGCCGGGAAGCTAGAGTAAGTAGTTCGCCAGTTAATAGTTTGCGCAACGTTGTTGCCATTGCTACA
GGCATCGTGGTGTCACGCTCGTCGTTTGGTATGGCTTCATTCAGCTCCGGTTCCCAACGATCAAGGCGAG
TTACATGATCCCCCATGTTGTGCAAAAAAGCGGTTAGCTCCTTCGGTCCTCCGATCGTTGTCAGAAGTAA
GTTGGCCGCAGTGTTATCACTCATGGTTATGGCAGCACTGCATAATTCTCTTACTGTCATGCCATCCGTA
AGATGCTTTTCTGTGACTGGTGAGTACTCAACCAAGTCATTCTGAGAATAGTGTATGCGGCGACCGAGTT
GCTCTTGCCCGGCGTCAATACGGGATAATACCGCGCCACATAGCAGAACTTTAAAAGTGCTCATCATTGG
AAAACGTTCTTCGGGGCGAAAACTCTCAAGGATCTTACCGCTGTTGAGATCCAGTTCGATGTAACCCACT
CGTGCACCCAACTGATCTTCAGCATCTTTTACTTTCACCAGCGTTTCTGGGTGAGCAAAAACAGGAAGGC
AAAATGCCGCAAAAAAGGGAATAAGGGCGACACGGAAATGTTGAATACTCATACTCTTCCTTTTTCAATA
TTATTGAAGCATTTATCAGGGTTATTGTCTCATGAGCGGATACATATTTGAATGTATTTAGAAAAATAAA
CAAATAGGGGTTCCGCGCACATTTCCCCGAAAAGTGCCACCTGCATAATGAAAGACCCCACCTGTAGGTT
TGGCAAGCTAGCTTAAGTAACGCCATTTTGCAAGGCATGGAAAAATACATAACTGAGAATAGAAAAGTTC
AGATCAAGGTCAGGAACAGATGGAACAGCTGAATATGGGCCAAACAGGATATCTGTGGTAAGCAGTTCCT
GCCCCGGCTCAGGGCCAAGAACAGATGGAACAGCTGAATATGGGCCAAACAGGATATCTGTGGTAAGCAG
TTCCTGCCCCGGCTCAGGGCCAAGAACAGATGGTCCCCAGATGCGGTCCAGCCCTCAGCAGTTTCTAGAG
AACCATCAGATGTTTCCAGGGTGCCCCAAGGACCTGAAATGACCCTGTGCCTTATTTGAACTAACCAATC
AGTTCGCTTCTCGCTTCTGTTCGCGCGCTTCTGCTCCCCGAGCTCAATAAAAGAGCCCACAACCCCTCAC
TCGGCGCGCCAGTCCTCCGATTGACTGAGTCGCCCGGGTACCCGTGTATCCAATAAACCCTCTTGCAGTT
GCATCCGACTTGTGGTCTCGCTGTTCCTTGGGAGGGTCTCCTCTGAGTGATTGACTACCCGTCAGCGGGG
GTCTTTCATTTGGGGGCTCGTCCGGGATCGGGAGACCCCTGCCCAGGGACCACCGACCCACCACCGGGAG
GTAAGCTGGCCAGCAACTTATCTGTGTCTGTCCGATTGTCTAGTGTCTATGACTGATTTTATGCGCCTGC
GTCGGTACTAGTTAGCTAACTAGCTCTGTATCTGGCGGACCCGTGGTGGAACTGACGAGTTCGGAACACC
CGGCCGCAACCCTGGGAGACGTCCCAGGGACTTCGGGGGCCGTTTTTGTGGCCCGACCTGAGTCCAAAAA
TCCCGATCGTTTTGGACTCTTTGGTGCACCCCCCTAATAGGAGGGATATGTGGTTCTGGTAGGAGACGAG
AACCTAAAACAGTTCCCGCCTCCGTCTGAATTTTTGCTTTCGGTTTGGGACCGAAGCCGCGCCGCGCGTC
TTGTCTGCTGCAGCATCGTTCTGTGTTGTCTCTGTCTGACTGTGTTTCTGTATTTGTCTGAAAATTAGGG
CCAGACTGTTACCACTCCCTTAAGTTTGACCTTAGGTCACTGGAAAGATGTCGAGCGGATCGCTCACAAC
CAGTCGGTAGATGTCAAGAAGAGACGTTGGGTTACCTTCTGCTCTGCAGAATGGCCAACCTTTAACGTCG
GATGGCC
Features (pLannotate 1.2.2; 15 found; start..end, strand, type, name):
    278..652     +  misc_feature   pol region: Moloney murine leukemia virus (MMLV) pol region containing the splice acceptor site
    681..1397    +  CDS            EGFP: EGFP is a basic (constitutively fluorescent) green fluorescent protein published in 1996, derived from Aequorea victoria. It is reported to be a rapidly-maturing weak dimer with moderate acid sensitivity.
   1398..8069    +  CDS            CAD: PYR1_HUMAN - Experimental evidence at protein level: Swiss-Prot protein existence level 1. This protein is a 'fusion' protein encoding four enzymatic activities of the pyrimidine pathway (GATase, CPSase, ATCase and DHOase). From Homo sapiens (Human).
   8248..8710    +  misc_feature   IRES: internal ribosome entry site (IRES) of the encephalomyocarditis virus (EMCV)
   8730..9119    +  CDS            BSD: blasticidin S deaminase; Aspergillus terreus BSD; confers resistance to blasticidin
   9168..9289    +  LTR            3' LTR (ΔU3) (fragment): self-inactivating 3' long terminal repeat (LTR) from Moloney murine leukemia virus
   9290..9759    +  LTR            LTR: long terminal repeat from Moloney murine leukemia virus
   9825..9877    -  CDS            lacI (fragment): lac repressor; lacI; The lac repressor binds to the lac operator to inhibit transcription in E. coli. This inhibition can be relieved by adding lactose or isopropyl-β-D-thiogalactopyranoside (IPTG).
  10060..10648   -  rep_origin     ori: high-copy-number ColE1/pMB1/pBR322/pUC origin of replication
  10812..11672   -  CDS            AmpR: β-lactamase; bla; confers resistance to ampicillin, carbenicillin, and related antibiotics
  11673..11777   -  promoter       AmpR promoter: bla
  11807..12400   +  LTR            LTR: long terminal repeat from Moloney murine leukemia virus
  12463..12662   +  misc_feature   MMLV Ψ: packaging signal of Moloney murine leukemia virus (MMLV)
  12714..12802   +  misc_feature   MESV Ψ (fragment): packaging signal of murine embryonic stem cell virus
  12879..268     +  CDS            gag (truncated) (across the origin): truncated Moloney murine leukemia virus (MMLV) gag gene lacking the start codon
