[The description below was written by a language model from this plasmid's Addgene catalogue record and pLannotate feature annotations shown in this document.]
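Description:
pMXS-IRES-BLAST EGFP-flag-CAD is a Moloney murine leukemia virus-based retroviral vector for stable expression of tagged human CAD in mammalian cells. It is built on the pMXS-IRES-BLAST backbone and is propagated in E. coli through a high-copy ColE1/pUC-type origin with an ampicillin resistance gene (bla) under its own promoter. The viral portion comprises a 5′ MMLV LTR, the Ψ packaging signal with an adjoining truncated gag segment lacking its start codon, a pol fragment containing the splice acceptor, and a 3′ LTR. When gag, pol and env are supplied in trans by packaging cells, the transcript between the LTRs is packaged into particles and integrated into target cells. No separate internal promoter is annotated, so expression appears to be driven from the 5′ LTR.

The payload is a single open reading frame in which EGFP is fused directly to the N terminus of CAD, the multifunctional enzyme that carries the glutamine amidotransferase, carbamoyl-phosphate synthetase, aspartate transcarbamylase and dihydroorotase activities of de novo pyrimidine synthesis. The catalogue entry also lists a C-terminal Flag tag, although this is not separately annotated in the feature table. Downstream, an EMCV IRES allows translation of blasticidin S deaminase from the same transcript, linking blasticidin selection to expression of the fusion. The CAD coding sequence carries silent substitutions that remove the PAM of a specific sgRNA target site, making the cDNA resistant to Cas9 cutting. This makes it suitable for re-expressing CAD in cells whose endogenous gene has been targeted with that guide, while the EGFP and Flag tags permit visualisation and detection or purification of the protein. The associated study concerns allosteric regulation of CAD during the cell cycle.
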