Addgene plasmid #188118: pMXS-IRES-BLAST EGFP-flag-CAD
Purpose: Expresses N-terminal EGFP-tagged/C-terminal flag-tagged human CAD in mammalian cells
Depositing lab: Richard Possemato. Depositing organization: NYU Grossman School of Medicine. Publication: Allosteric regulation of CAD modulates de novo pyrimidine synthesis during the cell cycle. Shin J, Mir H, Khurram MA, Fujihara KM, Dynlacht BD, Cardozo TJ, Possemato R. Nat Metab. 2023 Feb 6. doi: 10.1038/s42255-023-00735-9. PubMed 36747088.
Backbone
  Vector backbone: pMXS-IRES-BLAST
  Backbone size w/o insert (bp): 5623
  Vector type: Mammalian Expression, Retroviral
  Selectable markers: Blasticidin
Growth in bacteria
  Bacterial resistance: Ampicillin, 100 μg/mL
  Growth temperature: 37°C
  Growth strain: NEB Stable
  Copy number: High Copy
Gene/Insert
  Gene/Insert name: CAD (alt name: carbamoyl-phosphate synthetase 2, aspartate transcarbamylase, and dihydroorotase)
  Species: H. sapiens (human)
  Insert size (bp): 7416
  Mutation: TCC -> AGT silent mutations at nt439-441 eliminating PAM site for sgRNA target sequence 5'-ATTGGGGTCCAAGAATGGCA-3'
  Entrez Gene: CAD (a.k.a. CDG1Z, DEE50, EIEE50, GATD4)
  Tag / fusion protein: EGFP tag (N terminal on insert); Flag tag (C terminal on insert)
  Cloning method: Gibson Cloning
  Sequencing primers: 5′ AGTAGACGGCATCGCAGCTTGGATA; 3′ CGGAATTTACGTAGCGGCCGC
Terms and licenses: Academic/Nonprofit Terms; Industry Terms: Not Available to Industry
How to cite: pMXS-IRES-BLAST EGFP-flag-CAD was a gift from Richard Possemato (Addgene plasmid # 188118 ; http://n2t.net/addgene:188118 ; RRID:Addgene_188118)
